Addgene plasmid #147635: pAc5.1B-lambdaN-HA-HsTNRC6C_1207-1609-M2WA-CIM1-2mut_T
Purpose: Insect Expression of HsTNRC6C_1207-1609-M2WA-CIM1-2mut
Depositing lab: Elisa Izaurralde. Depositing organization: Max Planck Institute for Developmental Biology. Publication: The interactions of GW182 proteins with PABP and deadenylases are required for both translational repression and degradation of miRNA targets. Huntzinger E, Kuzuoglu-Ozturk D, Braun JE, Eulalio A, Wohlbold L, Izaurralde E. Nucleic Acids Res. 2013 Jan;41(2):978-94. doi: 10.1093/nar/gks1078. Epub 2012 Nov 21. PubMed 23172285.
Backbone
  Vector backbone: Unknown
  Vector type: Insect Expression
Growth in bacteria
  Bacterial resistance: Ampicillin, 100 μg/mL
  Growth temperature: 37°C
  Growth strain: DH5alpha
  Copy number: Low Copy
Gene/Insert
  Gene/Insert name: HsTNRC6C_1207-1609-M2WA-CIM1-2mut
  Species: H. sapiens (human)
  Entrez Gene: TNRC6C
  Cloning method: Unknown
Terms and licenses: Academic/Nonprofit Terms; Industry Terms: Not Available to Industry
Depositor comments: sequence given by NCBI: NM_018996.3 Plasmids from this collection were made available to the research community and donated after the lab closed. Please note that the sequence provided by the depositing laboratory may be theoretical/predicted or based on Sanger sequencing results. There may be discrepancies between sequencing results obtained by Addgene and the depositor sequence. If an Addgene verified sequence is not available, please contact before placing your order to request that our lab fully sequence the plasmid.
How to cite: pAc5.1B-lambdaN-HA-HsTNRC6C_1207-1609-M2WA-CIM1-2mut_T was a gift from Elisa Izaurralde (Addgene plasmid # 147635 ; http://n2t.net/addgene:147635 ; RRID:Addgene_147635)
