[The description below was written by a language model from this plasmid's Addgene catalogue record and pLannotate feature annotations shown in this document.]
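Description:
pAc5.1B-lambdaN-HA-HsTNRC6C_1207-1609-M2WA-CIM1-2mut_T is an insect-cell expression plasmid of about 6.9 kb. The catalogue lists its backbone as unknown, although the name and the annotated parts point to a pAc5.1-type vector. It is propagated in E. coli through a ColE1/pUC-type origin and selected with ampicillin via a β-lactamase gene under its own bla promoter. The record describes it as low copy even though the annotated origin is of the high-copy class. Short fragments matching a tetracycline resistance gene and SV40 large T antigen are also detected. These appear to be non-functional backbone remnants.

Expression is driven by the Drosophila melanogaster actin 5C promoter, which gives strong constitutive transcription in Drosophila cell lines, and transcripts are terminated by an SV40 polyadenylation signal. The open reading frame begins with a short fragment of the bacteriophage lambda N protein, followed by an HA epitope (annotated as a partial 3xHA match) and then a C-terminal fragment of human TNRC6C, a GW182-family protein that acts as a scaffold in miRNA-mediated silencing. By the construct name the fragment spans residues 1207–1609 and carries the mutations "M2WA" and "CIM1-2mut", but the record does not define these changes. A V5 tag lies downstream of the insert; whether it is read in frame is not stated.

The lambda N peptide binds boxB RNA hairpins, so a fusion of this kind is typically used to tether a protein directly to a boxB-containing reporter mRNA. Here that would allow testing of how the mutations affect the repression and decay activities of the TNRC6C fragment, consistent with the associated study of GW182 interactions with PABP and deadenylases.
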