Features (pLannotate 1.2.2; 11 found; start..end, strand, type, name):
     56..2568    +  promoter       Ac5 promoter: Drosophila melanogaster actin 5C promoter
   2588..2653    +  CDS            N (fragment): REGN_LAMBD - Experimental evidence at protein level: Swiss-Prot protein existence level 1. Plays a role as a transcriptional antitermination factor that allows the virus to initiate its lytic phase. Activates expression of the delayed viral early genes by modifying host RNA polymerase (RNAP) into a form that is resistant to termination signals. This antitermination function requires the host NusA protein which serves to stabilize the interaction between antitermination protein N and host RNA polymerase. From Escherichia phage lambda (Bacteriophage lambda).
   2678..2704    +  CDS            3xHA (fragment): three tandem HA epitope tags
   2750..4201    +  CDS            TNRC6C (fragment): TNR6C_HUMAN - Also known as KIAA1582. Experimental evidence at protein level: Swiss-Prot protein existence level 1. Plays a role in RNA-mediated gene silencing by micro-RNAs (miRNAs). Required for miRNA-dependent translational repression of complementary mRNAs by argonaute family proteins. As scaffoldng protein associates with argonaute proteins bound to partially complementary mRNAs and simultaneously can recruit CCR4-NOT and PAN deadenylase complexes. From Homo sapiens (Human).
   4227..4268    +  CDS            V5 tag: epitope tag from simian virus 5
   4368..4502    -  polyA_signal   SV40 poly(A) signal: SV40 polyadenylation signal
   4525..4609    -  CDS            large T antigen (fragment): large T antigen from SV40 (simian virus 40)
   4610..5080    +  CDS            TcR (fragment): tetracycline efflux protein; tet; confers resistance to tetracycline
   5124..5712    -  rep_origin     ori: high-copy-number ColE1/pMB1/pBR322/pUC origin of replication
   5883..6743    -  CDS            AmpR: β-lactamase; bla; confers resistance to ampicillin, carbenicillin, and related antibiotics
   6744..6848    -  promoter       AmpR promoter: bla
>Addgene plasmid #147635 | pAc5.1B-lambdaN-HA-HsTNRC6C_1207-1609-M2WA-CIM1-2mut_T | depositor full sequence | sequence record 290082 | Full Sequence
CTTCAAGGAATTAATTCTATATTCTAAAAACACAAATGATACTTCTAAAAAAAATCATGAATGGCATCAA
CTCTGAATCAAATCTTTGCAGATGCACCTACTTCTCATTTCCACTGTCACATCATTTTTCCAGATCTCGC
TGCCTGTTATGTGGCCCACAAACCAAGACACGTTTTATGGCCATTAAAGCTGGCTGATCGTCGCCAAACA
CCAAATACATATCAATATGTACATTCGAGAAAGAAGCGATCAAAGAAGCGTCTTCGGGCGAGTAGGAGAA
TGCGGAGGAGAAGGAGAACGAGCTGATCTAGTATCTCTCCACAATCCAATGCCAACTGACCAACTGGCCA
TATTCGGAGCAATTTGAAGCCAATTTCCATCGCCTGGCGATCGCTCCATTCTTGGCTATATGTTTTTCAC
CGTTCCCGGGGCCATTTTCAAAGACTCGTCGGTAAGATAAGATTGTGTCACTCGCTGTCTCTCTTCATTT
GTCGAAGAATGCTGAGGAATTTCGCGATGACGTCGGCGAGTATTTTGAAGAATGAGAATAATTTGTATTT
ATACGAAAATCAGTTAGTGGAATTTTCTACAAAAACATGTTATCTATAGATAATTTTGTTGCAAAATATG
TTGACTATGACAAAGATTGTATGTATATACCTTTAATGTATTCTCATTTTCTTATGTATTTATAATGGCA
ATGATGATACTGATGATATTTTAAGATGATGCCAGACCACAGGCTGATTTCTGCGTCTTTTGCCGAACGC
AGTGCATGTGCGGTTGTTGTTTTTTGGAATAGTTTCAATTTTCGGACTGTCCGCTTTGATTTCAGTTTCT
TGGCTTATTCAAAAAGCAAAGTAAAGCCAAAAAAGCGAGATGGCAATACCAAATGCGGCAAAACGGTAGT
GGAAGGAAAGGGGTGCGGGGCAGCGGAAGGAAGGGTGGGGCGGGGCGTGGCGGGGTCTGTGGCTGGGCGC
GACGTCACCGACGTTGGAGCCACTCCTTTGACCATGTGTGCGTGTGTGTATTATTCGTGTCTCGCCACTC
GCCGGTTGTTTTTTTCTTTTTATCTCGCTCTCTCTAGCGCCATCTCGTACGCATGCTCAACGCACCGCAT
GTTGCCGTGTCCTTTATGCGTCATTTTGGCTCGAAATAGGCAATTATTTAAACAAAGATTAGTCAACGAA
AACGCTAAAATAAATAAGTCTACAATATGGTTACTTATTGCCATGTGTGTGCAGCCAACGATAGCAACAA
AAGCAACAACACAGTGGCTTTCCCTCTTTCACTTTTTGTTTGCAAGCGCGTGCGAGCAAGACGGCACGAC
CGGCAAACGCAATTACGCTGACAAAGAGCAGACGAAGTTTTGGCCGAAAAACATCAAGGCGCCTGATACG
AATGCATTTGCAATAACAATTGCGATATTTAATATTGTTTATGAAGCTGTTTGACTTCAAAACACACAAA
AAAAAAAATAAAACAAATTATTTGAAAGAGAATTAGGAATCGGACAGCTTATCGTTACGGGCTAACAGCA
CACCGAGACGAAATAGCTTACCTGACGTCACAGCCTCTGGAAGAACTGCCGCCAAGCAGAGAGAGAGAGA
AAAAGAGGGAGAGCAGCTTAGACCGCATGTGCTTGTGTGTGAGGCGTCTCTCTCTTCGTCTCCTGTTTGC
GCAAACGCATAGACTGCACTGAGAAAATCGATTACCTATTTTTTATGAATGAATATTTGCACTATTACTA
TTCAAAACTATTAAGATAGCAATCACATTCAATAGCCAAATACTATACCACCTGAGCGATGCAACGAAAT
GATCAATTTGAGCAAAAATGCTGCATATTTAGGACGGCATCATTATAGAAATGCTTCTTGCTGTGTACTT
TTCTCTCGTCTGGCAGCTGTTTCGCCGTTATTGTTAAAACCGGCTTAAGTTAGGTGTGTTTTCTACGACT
AGTGATGCCCCTACTAGAAGATGTGTGTTGCACAAATGTCCCTGAATAACCAATTTGAAGTGCAGATAGC
AGTAAACGTAAGCTAATATGAATATTATTTAACTGTAATGTTTTAATATCGCTGGACATTACTAATAAAC
CCACTATAAACACATGTACATATGTATGTTTTGGCATACAATGAGTAGTTGGGGAAAAAATGTGTAAAAG
CACCGTGACCATCACAGCATAAAGATAACCAGCTGAAGTATCGAATATGAGTAACCCCCAAATTGAATCA
CATGCCGCAACTGATAGGACCCATGGAAGTACACTCTTCATGGCGATATACAAGACACACACAAGCACGA
ACACCCAGTTGCGGAGGAAATTCTCCGTAAATGAAAACCCAATCGGCGAACAATTCATACCCATATATGG
TAAAAGTTTTGAACGCGACTTGAGAGCGGAGAGCATTGCGGCTGATAAGGTTTTAGCGCTAAGCGGGCTT
TATAAAACGGGCTGCGGGACCAGTTTTCATATCACTACCGTTTGAGTTCTTGTGCTGTGTGGATACTCCT
CCCGACACAAAGCCGCTCCATCAGCCAGCAGTCGTCTAATCCAGAGACCCCGGATCGGGGTACCAACATG
GACGCACAAACACGACGACGTGAGCGTCGCGCTGAGAAACAAGCTCAATGGAAAGCTGCAAACGGTGGAT
CTCCTCCACATATGGCTTACCCATACGATGTTCCAGATTACGCTCCTCCAAGCTTGAATTCTGCAGATAT
CCAGCACAGTGGCGGCCGCGCCCAGGCCCTGCTCGTGAAGCAGCCACCGCGGCAGCCGCCCCCGCGGCGC
CTGTCTCTGCACCCCTCTGCAGGCAAATCGGCCATGGACAGCTTCCCCTCGCACCCACAGACTCCCGGCC
TACCTGACCTGCAGACCAAAGAGCAGCAGTCTTCACCCAACACCTTTGCTCCTTACCCTCTCGCTGGACT
GAACCCAAACATGAATGTCAACAGCATGGACATGACCGGTGGCTTGTCGGTGAAGGACCCATCCCAGTCC
CAGTCACGCCTCCCCCAGTGGACGCACCCCAACTCCATGGATAACTTGCCCAGTGCCGCTTCCCCCCTGG
AGCAGAACCCTAGCAAGCATGGTGCTATCCCTGGAGGTCTAAGCATTGGGCCTCCAGGTAAGTCCTCCAT
TGATGACTCCTATGGCCGGTACGATTTAATCCAGAACAGTGAGTCACCAGCCAGTCCTCCCGTAGCTGTT
CCCCATAGCTGGTCACGTGCCAAATCTGACAGTGATAAAATCTCAAATGGCTCTAGCATCAACTGGCCCC
CAGAATTCCATCCGGGAGTTCCATGGAAAGGACTGCAGAATATTGACCCTGAGAATGACCCTGACGTCAC
TCCTGGCAGTGTCCCCACTGGGCCTACCATCAACACCACCATCCAGGATGTCAACCGCTACCTCCTCAAG
AGTGGAGGTAAACTGTCAGACATCAAATCGACGGCGTCCTCTGGCCCTACCTCCCACACGCAAGCCTCTC
TGTCTCATGAACTAGCGAAGGTGCCCAGAAACAGTACTGCACCCACGAGGCCACCTCCAGGGTTAACCAA
TCCCAAGCCCTCCTCCACCGCGGGTGCCAGCCCCCTCGGCGCGACCAGCTCCTACTCCTCGGGTTCTGCC
GCGAGCACCGACACCTCAGGAAGAACCAGCAGCTGGCTCGTTCTTCGAAACCTCACTCCCCAGATTGATG
GTTCTACACTGCGGACATTGTGTTTGCAACATGGGCCTCTTATCACATTCCACCTGAATCTGACTCAAGG
CAATGCTGTGGTCCGGTACAGCTCCAAGGAGGAGGCTGCCAAGGCCCAGAAGTCTCTGCACATGTGCGTC
CTGGGAAACACTACCATCCTGGCCGAGTTCGCTGGTGAAGAAGAAGTGAATCGCTTCTTAGCCCAAGGCC
AGGCGCTGCCACCCACTTCCAGCTGGCAGTCCAGCAGCGCGTCCAGCCAGCCGCGGCTCAGCGCAGCGGG
CAGCTCCCATGGCCTGGTACGCAGCGACGCTGGCCACTGGAACGCCCCGTGCCTGGGTGGCAAGGGGAGC
AGTGAGCTGGCGGCGGCCGGGGTGCCCCAGTACTCCAGCAGCGCGGCGGCCCCGCCCAGCGCCGACGACA
GCAGGGTGATAGGCAGCCCCACGCCGCTAACCACCCTGCTGCCTGGGGACCTGCTCAGCGGGGAGTCCCT
GTAGTCTAGAGGGCCCGCGGTTCGAAGGTAAGCCTATCCCTAACCCTCTCCTCGGTCTCGATTCTACGCG
TACCGGTCATCATCACCATCACCATTGAGTTTAAACCCGCTGATCAGCCTCGACTGTGCCTTCTAAGGCC
TGAGCTCGCTGATCAGCCTCGATCGAGGATCCAGACATGATAAGATACATTGATGAGTTTGGACAAACCA
CAACTAGAATGCAGTGAAAAAAATGCTTTATTTGTGAAATTTGTGATGCTATTGCTTTATTTGTAACCAT
TATAAGCTGCAATAAACAAGTTAACAACAACAATTGCATTCATTTTATGTTTCAGGTTCAGGGGGAGGTG
TGGGAGGTTTTTTAAAGCAAGTAAAACCTCTACAAATGTGGTATGGCTGATTATGATCAGTCGACCGATG
CCCTTGAGAGCCTTCAACCCAGTCAGCTCCTTCCGGTGGGCGCGGGGCATGACTATCGTCGCCGCACTTA
TGACTGTCTTCTTTATCATGCAACTCGTAGGACAGGTGCCGGCAGCGCTCTGGGTCATTTTCGGCGAGGA
CCGCTTTCGCTGGAGCGCGACGATGATCGGCCTGTCGCTTGCGGTATTCGGAATCTTGCACGCCCTCGCT
CAAGCCTTCGTCACTGGTCCCGCCACCAAACGTTTCGGCGAGAAGCAGGCCATTATCGCCGGCATGGCGG
CCGACGCGCTGGGCTACGTCTTGCTGGCGTTCGCGACGCGAGGCTGGATGGCCTTCCCCATTATGATTCT
TCTCGCTTCCGGCGGCATCGGGATGCCCGCGTTGCAGGCCATGCTGTCCAGGCAGGTAGATGACGACCAT
CAGGGACAGCTTCAAGGATCGCTCGCGGCTCTTACCAGCCAGCAAAAGGCCAGGAACCGTAAAAAGGCCG
CGTTGCTGGCGTTTTTCCATAGGCTCCGCCCCCCTGACGAGCATCACAAAAATCGACGCTCAAGTCAGAG
GTGGCGAAACCCGACAGGACTATAAAGATACCAGGCGTTTCCCCCTGGAAGCTCCCTCGTGCGCTCTCCT
GTTCCGACCCTGCCGCTTACCGGATACCTGTCCGCCTTTCTCCCTTCGGGAAGCGTGGCGCTTTCTCAAT
GCTCACGCTGTAGGTATCTCAGTTCGGTGTAGGTCGTTCGCTCCAAGCTGGGCTGTGTGCACGAACCCCC
CGTTCAGCCCGACCGCTGCGCCTTATCCGGTAACTATCGTCTTGAGTCCAACCCGGTAAGACACGACTTA
TCGCCACTGGCAGCAGCCACTGGTAACAGGATTAGCAGAGCGAGGTATGTAGGCGGTGCTACAGAGTTCT
TGAAGTGGTGGCCTAACTACGGCTACACTAGAAGGACAGTATTTGGTATCTGCGCTCTGCTGAAGCCAGT
TACCTTCGGAAAAAGAGTTGGTAGCTCTTGATCCGGCAAACAAACCACCGCTGGTAGCGGTGGTTTTTTT
GTTTGCAAGCAGCAGATTACGCGCAGAAAAAAAGGATCTCAAGAAGATCCTTTGATCTTTTCTACGGGGT
CTGACGCTCAGTGGAACGAAAACTCACGTTAAGGGATTTTGGTCATGAGATTATCAAAAAGGATCTTCAC
CTAGATCCTTTTAAATTAAAAATGAAGTTTTAAATCAATCTAAAGTATATATGAGTAAACTTGGTCTGAC
AGTTACCAATGCTTAATCAGTGAGGCACCTATCTCAGCGATCTGTCTATTTCGTTCATCCATAGTTGCCT
GACTCCCCGTCGTGTAGATAACTACGATACGGGAGGGCTTACCATCTGGCCCCAGTGCTGCAATGATACC
GCGAGACCCACGCTCACCGGCTCCAGATTTATCAGCAATAAACCAGCCAGCCGGAAGGGCCGAGCGCAGA
AGTGGTCCTGCAACTTTATCCGCCTCCATCCAGTCTATTAATTGTTGCCGGGAAGCTAGAGTAAGTAGTT
CGCCAGTTAATAGTTTGCGCAACGTTGTTGCCATTGCTGCAGGCATCGTGGTGTCACGCTCGTCGTTTGG
TATGGCTTCATTCAGCTCCGGTTCCCAACGATCAAGGCGAGTTACATGATCCCCCATGTTGTGCAAAAAA
GCGGTTAGCTCCTTCGGTCCTCCGATCGTTGTCAGAAGTAAGTTGGCCGCAGTGTTATCACTCATGGTTA
TGGCAGCACTGCATAATTCTCTTACTGTCATGCCATCCGTAAGATGCTTTTCTGTGACTGGTGAGTACTC
AACCAAGTCATTCTGAGAATAGTGTATGCGGCGACCGAGTTGCTCTTGCCCGGCGTCAACACGGGATAAT
ACCGCGCCACATAGCAGAACTTTAAAAGTGCTCATCATTGGAAAACGTTCTTCGGGGCGAAAACTCTCAA
GGATCTTACCGCTGTTGAGATCCAGTTCGATGTAACCCACTCGTGCACCCAACTGATCTTCAGCATCTTT
TACTTTCACCAGCGTTTCTGGGTGAGCAAAAACAGGAAGGCAAAATGCCGCAAAAAAGGGAATAAGGGCG
ACACGGAAATGTTGAATACTCATACTCTTCCTTTTTCAATATTATTGAAGCATTTATCAGGGTTATTGTC
TCATGAGCGGATACATATTTGAATGTATTTAGAAAAATAAACAAATAGGGGTTCCGCGCACATTTCCCCG
AAAAGTGCCACCTGACGTCTAAGAAACCATTATTATCATGACATTAACCTATAAAAATAGGCGTATCACG
AGGCCCTTTCGT
